Addgene plasmid #43000: I-AGCC
Depositing lab: Chad Cowan & Kiran Musunuru. Depositing organization: Harvard University. Publication: A TALEN Genome-Editing System for Generating Human Stem Cell-Based Disease Models. Ding Q, Lee YK, Schaefer EA, Peters DT, Veres A, Kim K, Kuperwasser N, Motola DL, Meissner TB, Hendriks WT, Trevisan M, Gupta RM, Moisan A, Banks E, Friesen M, Schinzel RT, Xia F, Tang A, Xia Y, Figueroa E, Wann A, Ahfeldt T, Daheron L, Zhang F, Rubin LL, Peng LF, Chung RT, Musunuru K, Cowan CA. Cell Stem Cell. 2012 Dec 12. pii: S1934-5909(12)00645-5. doi: 10.1016/j.stem.2012.11.011. PubMed 23246482.
Backbone
  Vector backbone: pCRII-TOPO
  Backbone manufacturer: Invitrogen
  Backbone size w/o insert (bp): 3973
  Vector type: Bacterial Cloning
Growth in bacteria
  Bacterial resistance: Ampicillin and Kanamycin, 100 & 50 μg/mL
  Growth temperature: 37°C
  Growth strain: Top10
  Copy number: High Copy
Gene/Insert
  Gene/Insert name: I-AGCC
  Species: Synthetic
  Insert size (bp): 424
  Cloning method: TOPO Cloning
  Sequencing primers: 5′ T7; 3′ M13-rev
Terms and licenses: Academic/Nonprofit Terms; Industry Terms: Not Available to Industry
How to cite: I-AGCC was a gift from Chad Cowan & Kiran Musunuru (Addgene plasmid # 43000 ; http://n2t.net/addgene:43000 ; RRID:Addgene_43000)
