[The description below was written by a language model from this plasmid's Addgene catalogue record.]
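Description:
I-AGCC is a bacterial cloning plasmid built on the pCRII-TOPO backbone, a commercial TOPO-cloning vector of about 4 kb, carrying a 424 bp synthetic insert introduced by TOPO cloning. It is maintained at high copy number in E. coli and can be selected with ampicillin and kanamycin, since this backbone carries both resistance markers. The insert lies between the T7 and M13-reverse priming sites of the backbone, which are the recorded sequencing primer positions and allow the cloned fragment to be read from either side.

The record gives no feature table and does not describe the insert beyond its name, size and synthetic origin. The associated publication describes a TALEN genome-editing system for generating human stem cell-based disease models. The name, together with an insert length roughly matching four TAL effector repeats of about 100 bp each, suggests that the plasmid is a module in a TALEN assembly library. Under that reading it would hold a pre-assembled block of repeat units recognising the four-base sequence AGCC, and the "I" prefix would plausibly indicate its position in the ordered array. This interpretation is an inference and is not stated in the record.

No eukaryotic promoter, nuclease domain, reporter or mammalian selection marker is recorded, which fits a storage and propagation vector for a DNA part, not an expression construct. Its likely use is as a source of the insert for stepwise assembly into full-length TALE repeat arrays in a separate destination vector. The distribution terms restrict it to academic and nonprofit users.
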