>Addgene plasmid #43000 | I-AGCC | depositor partial sequence | sequence record 58265 | I-AGCC sequence 424 bps
CGTCTCCTGACCCCAGAGCAGGTCGTGGCAATCGCCTCCAACATTGGCGGGAAACAGGCACTCGAGACTG
TCCAGCGCCTGCTTCCCGTGCTGTGCCAAGCGCACGGACTCACCCCAGAGCAGGTCGTGGCAATCGCGAG
CAATAACGGCGGAAAACAGGCTTTGGAAACGGTGCAGAGGCTCCTTCCAGTGCTGTGCCAAGCGCACGGC
CTCACCCCAGAGCAGGTCGTGGCGATCGCAAGCCACGACGGAGGAAAGCAAGCCTTGGAAACAGTACAGA
GGCTGTTGCCTGTGCTGTGCCAAGCGCACGGATTAACCCCAGAGCAGGTCGTGGCGATCGCAAGCCACGA
CGGAGGAAAGCAAGCCTTGGAAACAGTACAGAGGCTGTTGCCTGTGCTGTGCCAAGCGCACGGCTTAAGA
GACG
