>Addgene plasmid #43000 | I-AGCC | addgene partial sequence | sequence record 59961 | M13-F20 5'-TGTAAAACGACGGCCAGT-3'
CTATAGGGCGAATTGGGCCCTCTAGATGCATGCTCGAGCGGCCGCCAGTGTGATGGATATCTGCAGAATT
CGCCCTTGTATCTTTCCTGTGCCCACGTCTCTTAAGCCGTGCGCTTGGCACAGCACAGGCAACAGCCTCT
GTACTGTTTCCAAGGCTTGCTTTCCTCCGTCGTGGCTTGCGATCGCCACGACCTGCTCTGGGGTTAATCC
GTGCGCTTGGCACAGCACAGGCAACAGCCTCTGTACTGTTTCCAAGGCTTGCTTTCCTCCGTCGTGGCTT
GCGATCGCCACGACCTGCTCTGGGGTGAGGCCGTGCGCTTGGCACAGCACTGGAAGGAGCCTCTGCACCG
TTTCCAAAGCCTGTTTTCCGCCGTTATTGCTCGCGATTGCCACGACCTGCTCTGGGGTGAGTCCGTGCGC
TTGGCACAGCACGGGAAGCAGGCGCTGGACAGTCTCGAGTGCCTGTTTCCCGCCAATGTTGGAGGCGATT
GCCACGACCTGCTCTGGGGTCAGGAGACGCGCTAGGACGGCATCTATATAAGGGCGAATTCCAGCACACT
GGCGGCCGTTACTAGTGGATCCGAGCTCGGTACCAAGCTTGGCGTAATCATGGTCATAGCTGTTTCCTGT
GTGAAATTGTTATCCGCTCACAATTCCACACAACATACGAGCCGGAAGCATAAAGTGTAAAGCCTGGGGT
GCCTAATGAGTGAGCTAACTCACATTAATTGCGTTGCGCTCACTGCCCGCTTTCCAGTCGGGAAACCTGT
CGTGCCAGCTGCATTAATGAATCGGCCAACGCGCGGGGAGAGGCGGTTTGCGTATTGGGCGCTCTTCCGC
TTCCTCGCTCACTGACTCGCTGCGCTCGGTCGTTCGGCTGCGGCGAGCGGTATCAGCTCACTCAAAGGCG
GTAATACGGTTATCCACAGAATCAGGGGATAACGCAGGAAAGAACATGTGAGCAAAAGGCCAGCAAAAGG
CCAGGAACCGTAAAAAGGCCGCGTTGCTGGCGTTTTTCCATAGG
